Addgene plasmid #34340: KHBD00188
Depositing lab: Bart Deplancke. Depositing organization: Swiss Federal Institute of Technology (EPFL). Publication: Automated protein-DNA interaction screening of Drosophila regulatory elements. Korneel Hens, Jean-Daniel Feuz, Alina Isakova, Antonina Lagovitina, Andreas Massouras, Julien Bryois, Patrick Callaerts, Susan E. Celniker, Bart Deplancke. Nat Methods. 2011 Oct 30;8(12):1065-70. 10.1038/nmeth.1763 PubMed 22037703.
Backbone
  Vector backbone: pDONR221
  Backbone manufacturer: Invitrogen
  Backbone size w/o insert (bp): 2536
  Vector type: Gateway Donor Vector
Growth in bacteria
  Bacterial resistance: Kanamycin, 50 μg/mL
  Growth temperature: 37°C
  Growth strain: DH5alpha
  Copy number: High Copy
Gene/Insert
  Gene/Insert name: CG1034 (alt names: FBgn0000166; bcd; bicoid)
  Species: D. melanogaster (fly)
  Insert size (bp): 1467
  Entrez Gene: bcd (a.k.a. Dmel_CG1034, BCD, BG:DS00276.7, Bcd, Bicoid, CG1034, Dm-Bcd, Dmel\CG1034, bic, mum, prd4)
  Cloning method: Gateway Cloning
  Sequencing primers: 5′ M13F; 3′ M13R
Terms and licenses: Academic/Nonprofit Terms; Industry Terms: Not Available to Industry
Depositor comments: Please note that the ORFs in this collection were cloned open-ended (without a stop codon).
How to cite: KHBD00188 was a gift from Bart Deplancke (Addgene plasmid # 34340 ; http://n2t.net/addgene:34340 ; RRID:Addgene_34340)
