[The description below was written by a language model from this plasmid's Addgene catalogue record and pLannotate feature annotations shown in this document.]
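Description:
KHBD00188 is a Gateway entry clone built in the Invitrogen pDONR221 backbone, carrying the open reading frame of the Drosophila melanogaster gene bicoid (bcd, CG1034). The sequenced plasmid is about 4.0 kb. It is maintained in E. coli through a high-copy ColE1/pUC-type origin of replication and selected with kanamycin via an aminoglycoside phosphotransferase (KanR) gene. Other annotated backbone elements are the rrnB T1 and T2 transcription terminators, which shield the cloning site from read-through transcription, a T7 promoter next to the insert, and short lacI and lacZα fragments that appear to be vector remnants rather than functional genes.

The 1,467 bp bcd coding sequence encodes the homeodomain transcription factor that supplies anterior positional information for head and thoracic development in the early embryo. It is flanked on both sides by attL recombination sites. The automated annotation calls both of them attL3, whereas a pDONR221-derived entry clone would normally carry attL1 and attL2, so these labels should be treated with caution. The attL sites allow the ORF to be moved by an LR Clonase reaction into any compatible destination vector. The plasmid has no eukaryotic promoter for the insert, so it serves as a shuttle and storage clone rather than an expression construct. The depositor notes that ORFs in this collection were cloned open-ended, without a stop codon, which permits C-terminal fusions to tags or domains supplied by the destination vector. The clone belongs to a Drosophila ORF resource associated with automated screening of protein–DNA interactions at fly regulatory elements.
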