Features (pLannotate 1.2.2; 10 found; start..end, strand, type, name):
     34..129     +  protein_bind   attL3: mutant version of attL; recombination site for the Gateway® LR reaction LR Clonase™
    135..1601    +  CDS            bcd: BCD_DROME - Experimental evidence at protein level: Swiss-Prot protein existence level 1. Segment polarity protein that provides positional cues for the development of head and thoracic segments. Regulates the expression of zygotic genes, possibly through its homeodomain, and inhibits the activity of other maternal gene products. May also bind RNA. Interacts with Bin1 to repress transcription of bicoid target genes in the anterior tip of the embryo; a process known as retraction. From Drosophila melanogaster (Fruit fly).
   1606..1701    -  protein_bind   attL3: mutant version of attL; recombination site for the Gateway® LR reaction LR Clonase™
   1720..1738    -  promoter       T7 promoter: promoter for bacteriophage T7 RNA polymerase
   1872..2681    +  CDS            KanR: aminoglycoside phosphotransferase; aph(3')-Ia; confers resistance to kanamycin in bacteria or G418 (Geneticin®) in eukaryotes
   2828..3416    +  rep_origin     ori: high-copy-number ColE1/pMB1/pBR322/pUC origin of replication
   3599..3691    +  CDS            lacI (fragment): lac repressor; lacI; The lac repressor binds to the lac operator to inhibit transcription in E. coli. This inhibition can be relieved by adding lactose or isopropyl-β-D-thiogalactopyranoside (IPTG).
   3746..3773    -  terminator     rrnB T2 terminator: transcription terminator T2 from the E. coli rrnB gene
   3905..3948    +  terminator     rrnB T1 terminator: Escherichia coli rrnB; transcription terminator T1 from the E. coli rrnB gene
   3995..17      -  CDS            lacZα (fragment) (across the origin): LacZα fragment of β-galactosidase; lacZ fragment
>Addgene plasmid #34340 | KHBD00188 | addgene full sequence | sequence record 346784 | Addgene NGS Result
GTAAAACGACGGCCAGTCTTAAGCTCGGGCCCCAAATAATGATTTTATTTTGACTGATAGTGACCTGTTC
GTTGCAACAAATTGATGAGCAATGCTTTTTTATAATGCCAACTTTGTACAAAAAAGTTGGCACCATGGCG
CAACCGCCGCCAGATCAAAACTTTTACCATCATCCGCTGCCCCACACGCACACACATCCGCATCCGCACT
CCCATCCGCATCCGCACTCGCATCCGCACCCACATCACCAACATCCGCAGCTTCAGTTGCCGCCACAATT
CCGAAATCCCTTCGATTTGCTTTTCGATGAGCGAACGGGAGCGATAAACTACAACTACATACGTCCGTAT
CTGCCCAACCAGATGCCCAAGCCAGAGGAGCTGCCCGACTCTCTGGTGATGCGGCGACCACGTCGCACCC
GCACCACTTTTACCAGCTCTCAAATAGCAGAGCTGGAGCAGCACTTTCTGCAGGGACGATACCTCACAGC
CCCCCGACTTGCGGATCTGTCAGCGAAACTAGCCCTGGGCACAGCCCAGGTGAAGATATGGTTTAAGAAC
CGTCGGCGTCGTCACAAGATCCAATCGGATCAGCACAAGGACCAGTCCTACGAGGGGATGCCTCTCTCGC
CGGGTATGAAACAGAGCGATGGCGATCCCCCCAGCTTGCAGACTCTTAGCTTGGGTGGAGGAGCCACGCC
CAACGCTTTGACTCCGTCACCCACGCCCTCAACGCCCACTGCACACATGACGGAGCACTACAGCGAGTCA
TTCAACGCCTACTACAACTACAATGGAGGCCACAATCACGCCCAGGCCAATCGTCACATGCACATGCAGT
ATCCTTCCGGAGGGGGGCCAGGACCTGGGTCGACCAATGTCAATGGCGGCCAGTTCTTCCAGCAGCAGCA
GGTCCATAATCACCAGCAGCAACTGCACCACCAGGGCAACCACGTGCCGCACCAGATGCAGCAGCAGCAA
CAGCAGGCTCAGCAGCAGCAATACCATCACTTTGACTTCCAGCAAAAGCAAGCCAGCGCCTGTCGCGTCC
TGGTCAAGGACGAACCGGAGGCCGACTACAACTTCAACAGCTCGTACTACATGCGATCGGGAATGTCTGG
CGCCACTGCATCGGCATCCGCTGTGGCCCGAGGCGCTGCCTCGCCGGGCTCCGAGGTCTACGAGCCATTA
ACACCCAAGAATGACGAAAGTCCGAGTCTGTGTGGCATCGGCATCGGCGGACCTTGCGCCATCGCCGTTG
GCGAGACGGAGGCGGCCGACGACATGGACGACGGAACGAGCAAGAAGACGACGCTACAGATCTTGGAGCC
TTTGAAGGGTCTGGACAAGAGCTGCGACGATGGCAGTAGCGACGACATGAGCACCGGAATAAGAGCCTTA
GCAGGAACCGGAAATCGTGGAGCGGCATTTGCCAAATTTGGCAAGCCTTCGCCCCCACAAGGCCCTCAGC
CGCCCCTCGGAATGGGGGGCGTGGCCATGGGCGAATCGAACCAATATCAATGCACGATGGATACGATAAT
GCAAGCGTATAATCCCCATCGGAACGCCGCGGGCAACTCGCAGTTTGCCTACTGCTTCAATTTGCCAACT
TTCTTGTACAAAGTTGGCATTATAAGAAAGCATTGCTTATCAATTTGTTGCAACGAACAGGTCACTATCA
GTCAAAATAAAATCATTATTTGCCATCCAGCTGATATCCCCTATAGTGAGTCGTATTACATGGTCATAGC
TGTTTCCTGGCAGCTCTGGCCCGTGTCTCAAAATCTCTGATGTTACATTGCACAAGATAAAAATATATCA
TCATGAACAATAAAACTGTCTGCTTACATAAACAGTAATACAAGGGGTGTTATGAGCCATATTCAACGGG
AAACGTCGAGGCCGCGATTAAATTCCAACATGGATGCTGATTTATATGGGTATAAATGGGCTCGCGATAA
TGTCGGGCAATCAGGTGCGACAATCTATCGCTTGTATGGGAAGCCCGATGCGCCAGAGTTGTTTCTGAAA
CATGGCAAAGGTAGCGTTGCCAATGATGTTACAGATGAGATGGTCAGACTAAACTGGCTGACGGAATTTA
TGCCTCTTCCGACCATCAAGCATTTTATCCGTACTCCTGATGATGCATGGTTACTCACCACTGCGATCCC
CGGAAAAACAGCATTCCAGGTATTAGAAGAATATCCTGATTCAGGTGAAAATATTGTTGATGCGCTGGCA
GTGTTCCTGCGCCGGTTGCATTCGATTCCTGTTTGTAATTGTCCTTTTAACAGCGATCGCGTATTTCGTC
TCGCTCAGGCGCAATCACGAATGAATAACGGTTTGGTTGATGCGAGTGATTTTGATGACGAGCGTAATGG
CTGGCCTGTTGAACAAGTCTGGAAAGAAATGCATAAACTTTTGCCATTCTCACCGGATTCAGTCGTCACT
CATGGTGATTTCTCACTTGATAACCTTATTTTTGACGAGGGGAAATTAATAGGTTGTATTGATGTTGGAC
GAGTCGGAATCGCAGACCGATACCAGGATCTTGCCATCCTATGGAACTGCCTCGGTGAGTTTTCTCCTTC
ATTACAGAAACGGCTTTTTCAAAAATATGGTATTGATAATCCTGATATGAATAAATTGCAGTTTCATTTG
ATGCTCGATGAGTTTTTCTAATCAGAATTGGTTAATTGGTTGTAACACTGGCAGAGCATTACGCTGACTT
GACGGGACGGCGCAAGCTCATGACCAAAATCCCTTAACGTGAGTTACGCGTCGTTCCACTGAGCGTCAGA
CCCCGTAGAAAAGATCAAAGGATCTTCTTGAGATCCTTTTTTTCTGCGCGTAATCTGCTGCTTGCAAACA
AAAAAACCACCGCTACCAGCGGTGGTTTGTTTGCCGGATCAAGAGCTACCAACTCTTTTTCCGAAGGTAA
CTGGCTTCAGCAGAGCGCAGATACCAAATACTGTTCTTCTAGTGTAGCCGTAGTTAGGCCACCACTTCAA
GAACTCTGTAGCACCGCCTACATACCTCGCTCTGCTAATCCTGTTACCAGTGGCTGCTGCCAGTGGCGAT
AAGTCGTGTCTTACCGGGTTGGACTCAAGACGATAGTTACCGGATAAGGCGCAGCGGTCGGGCTGAACGG
GGGGTTCGTGCACACAGCCCAGCTTGGAGCGAACGACCTACACCGAACTGAGATACCTACAGCGTGAGCT
ATGAGAAAGCGCCACGCTTCCCGAAGGGAGAAAGGCGGACAGGTATCCGGTAAGCGGCAGGGTCGGAACA
GGAGAGCGCACGAGGGAGCTTCCAGGGGGAAACGCCTGGTATCTTTATAGTCCTGTCGGGTTTCGCCACC
TCTGACTTGAGCGTCGATTTTTGTGATGCTCGTCAGGGGGGCGGAGCCTATGGAAAAACGCCAGCAACGC
GGCCTTTTTACGGTTCCTGGCCTTTTGCTGGCCTTTTGCTCACATGTTCTTTCCTGCGTTATCCCCTGAT
TCTGTGGATAACCGTATTACCGCCTTTGAGTGAGCTGATACCGCTCGCCGCAGCCGAACGACCGAGCGCA
GCGAGTCAGTGAGCGAGGAAGCGGAAGAGCGCCCAATACGCAAACCGCCTCTCCCCGCGCGTTGGCCGAT
TCATTAATGCAGCTGGCACGACAGGTTTCCCGACTGGAAAGCGGGCAGTGAGCGCAACGCAATTAATACG
CGTACCGCTAGCCAGGAAGAGTTTGTAGAAACGCAAAAAGGCCATCCGTCAGGATGGCCTTCTGCTTAGT
TTGATGCCTGGCAGTTTATGGCGGGCGTCCTGCCCGCCACCCTCCGGGCCGTTGCTTCACAACGTTCAAA
TCCGCTCCCGGCGGATTTGTCCTACTCAGGAGAGCGTTCACCGACAAACAACAGATAAAACGAAAGGCCC
AGTCTTCCGACTGAGCCTTTCGTTTTATTTGATGCCTGGCAGTTCCCTACTCTCGCGTTAACGCTAGCAT
GGATGTTTTCCCAGTCACGACGTT
