>Addgene plasmid #34340 | KHBD00188 | depositor partial sequence | sequence record 40907 | KHBD00188 sequence 1467 bps
ATGGCGCAACCGCCGCCAGATCAAAACTTTTACCATCATCCGCTGCCCCACACGCACACACATCCGCATC
CGCACTCCCATCCGCATCCGCACTCGCATCCGCACCCACATCACCAACATCCGCAGCTTCAGTTGCCGCC
ACAATTCCGAAATCCCTTCGATTTGCTTTTCGATGAGCGAACGGGAGCGATAAACTACAACTACATACGT
CCGTATCTGCCCAACCAGATGCCCAAGCCAGAGGAGCTGCCCGACTCTCTGGTGATGCGGCGACCACGTC
GCACCCGCACCACTTTTACCAGCTCTCAAATAGCAGAGCTGGAGCAGCACTTTCTGCAGGGACGATACCT
CACAGCCCCCCGACTTGCGGATCTGTCAGCGAAACTAGCCCTGGGCACAGCCCAGGTGAAGATATGGTTT
AAGAACCGTCGGCGTCGTCACAAGATCCAATCGGATCAGCACAAGGACCAGTCCTACGAGGGGATGCCTC
TCTCGCCGGGTATGAAACAGAGCGATGGCGATCCCCCCAGCTTGCAGACTCTTAGCTTGGGTGGAGGAGC
CACGCCCAACGCTTTGACTCCGTCACCCACGCCCTCAACGCCCACTGCACACATGACGGAGCACTACAGC
GAGTCATTCAACGCCTACTACAACTACAATGGAGGCCACAATCACGCCCAGGCCAATCGTCACATGCACA
TGCAGTATCCTTCCGGAGGGGGGCCAGGACCTGGGTCGACCAATGTCAATGGCGGCCAGTTCTTCCAGCA
GCAGCAGGTCCATAATCACCAGCAGCAACTGCACCACCAGGGCAACCACGTGCCGCACCAGATGCAGCAG
CAGCAACAGCAGGCTCAGCAGCAGCAATACCATCACTTTGACTTCCAGCAAAAGCAAGCCAGCGCCTGTC
GCGTCCTGGTCAAGGACGAACCGGAGGCCGACTACAACTTCAACAGCTCGTACTACATGCGATCGGGAAT
GTCTGGCGCCACTGCATCGGCATCCGCTGTGGCCCGAGGCGCTGCCTCGCCGGGCTCCGAGGTCTACGAG
CCATTAACACCCAAGAATGACGAAAGTCCGAGTCTGTGTGGCATCGGCATCGGCGGACCTTGCGCCATCG
CCGTTGGCGAGACGGAGGCGGCCGACGACATGGACGACGGAACGAGCAAGAAGACGACGCTACAGATCTT
GGAGCCTTTGAAGGGTCTGGACAAGAGCTGCGACGATGGCAGTAGCGACGACATGAGCACCGGAATAAGA
GCCTTAGCAGGAACCGGAAATCGTGGAGCGGCATTTGCCAAATTTGGCAAGCCTTCGCCCCCACAAGGCC
CTCAGCCGCCCCTCGGAATGGGGGGCGTGGCCATGGGCGAATCGAACCAATATCAATGCACGATGGATAC
GATAATGCAAGCGTATAATCCCCATCGGAACGCCGCGGGCAACTCGCAGTTTGCCTACTGCTTCAAT
