>Addgene plasmid #34340 | KHBD00188 | addgene partial sequence | sequence record 42033 | M13-Rev 5'-CAGGAAACAGCTATGACC-3'
ATTTTATTTTGACTGATAGTGACCTGTTCGTTGCAACAAATTGATAAGCAATGCTTTCTTATAATGCCAA
CTTTGTACAAGAAAGTTGGCAAATTGAAGCAGTAGGCAAACTGCGAGTTGCCCGCGGCGTTCCGATGGGG
ATTATACGCTTGCATTATCGTATCCATCGTGCATTGATATTGGTTCGATTCGCCCATGGCCACGCCCCCC
ATTCCGAGGGGCGGCTGAGGGCCTTGTGGGGGCGAAGGCTTGCCAAATTTGGCAAATGCCGCTCCACGAT
TTCCGGTTCCTGCTAAGGCTCTTATTCCGGTGCTCATGTCGTCGCTACTGCCATCGTCGCAGCTCTTGTC
CAGACCCTTCAAAGGCTCCAAGATCTGTAGCGTCGTCTTCTTGCTCGTTCCGTCGTCCATGTCGTCGGCC
GCCTCCGTCTCGCCAACGGCGATGGCGCAAGGTCCGCCGATGCCGATGCCACACAGACTCGGACTTTCGT
CATTCTTGGGTGTTAATGGCTCGTAGACCTCGGAGCCCGGCGAGGCAGCGCCTCGGGCCACAGCGGATGC
CGATGCAGTGGCGCCAGACATTCCCGATCGCATGTAGTACGAGCTGTTGAAGTTGTAGTCGGCCTCCGGT
TCGTCCTTGACCAGGACGCGACAGGCGCTGGCTTGCTTTTGCTGGAAGTCAAAGTGATGGTATTGCTGCT
GCTGAGCCTGCTGTTGCTGCTGCTGCATCTGGTGCGGCACGTGGTTGCCCTGGTGGTGCAGTTGCTGCTG
GTGATTATGGACCTGCTGCT
